Addgene plasmid #137994: pLKV2-hU6-BbsI-PGK-Puro-TagBFP-WPRE
Purpose: (Empty Backbone) Backbone for generation of ClonMapper gRNA barcode library for use in 10X feature barcoding
Depositing lab: Amy Brock. Depositing organization: University of Texas at Austin. Publication: Functionalized Lineage Tracing for the Study and Manipulation of Heterogeneous Cell Populations. Gardner A, Morgan D, Al'Khafaji A, Brock A. Methods Mol Biol. 2022;2394:109-131. doi: 10.1007/978-1-0716-1811-0_8. PubMed 35094325.
Backbone
  Vector backbone: pLKV2
  Vector type: Mammalian Expression, Lentiviral, CRISPR
  Selectable markers: Puromycin
Growth in bacteria
  Bacterial resistance: Ampicillin, 100 μg/mL
  Growth temperature: 37°C
  Growth strain: NEB Stable
  Copy number: High Copy
Gene/Insert
  Cloning method: Restriction Enzyme
  Sequencing primers: 5′ TTTCCCATGATTCCTTCATATTTGC
Terms and licenses: Academic/Nonprofit Terms; Industry Terms: Not Available to Industry
Depositor comments: Please visit https://docs.brocklab.com/clonmapper for an updated protocol.
How to cite: pLKV2-hU6-BbsI-PGK-Puro-TagBFP-WPRE was a gift from Amy Brock (Addgene plasmid # 137994 ; http://n2t.net/addgene:137994 ; RRID:Addgene_137994)
