[The description below was written by a language model from this plasmid's Addgene catalogue record and pLannotate feature annotations shown in this document.]
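Description:
pLKV2-hU6-BbsI-PGK-Puro-TagBFP-WPRE is an empty lentiviral CRISPR backbone, about 10.2 kb, built on pLKV2 and intended as the starting vector for ClonMapper gRNA barcode libraries compatible with 10X feature barcoding. In bacteria it replicates from a high-copy ColE1/pUC-type origin and is selected with ampicillin through the β-lactamase gene. An f1 origin, lacZα and lac regulatory fragments, and T7 and T3 promoters are also annotated as carry-over from the cloning vector.

The viral portion has the layout of a Tat-independent HIV-1 transfer vector. A CMV enhancer/promoter drives a truncated 5' LTR, followed by the Ψ packaging signal with a short gag fragment, the RRE for Rev-dependent export, and the cPPT/CTS. The cassette ends in a truncated 3' LTR and a bGH polyadenylation signal.

Within this frame, a human U6 Pol III promoter sits upstream of the BbsI cloning site named in the title and a tracrRNA-derived scaffold fragment. The roughly 1.5 kb annotated there as a Cas9m4 fragment most likely acts as a stuffer that is replaced when guide or barcode sequences are cloned in by restriction digestion, though the record does not say so explicitly. It is not an expressible Cas9 gene.

Downstream, a mouse PGK promoter drives puromycin N-acetyltransferase and TagBFP, and WPRE enhances transcript expression. The linker between the two coding sequences is not annotated. Transduced mammalian cells can therefore be selected with puromycin and tracked by blue fluorescence. The expressed gRNA-format barcodes support lineage tracing, with clonal identity read out in single-cell experiments on heterogeneous cell populations.
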