Features (pLannotate 1.2.2; 29 found; start..end, strand, type, name):
    123..551     -  rep_origin     f1 ori (sequence partly withheld): f1 bacteriophage origin of replication; arrow indicates direction of (+) strand synthesis
    556..711     -  CDS            lacZα (fragment): LacZα fragment of β-galactosidase; lacZ fragment
    719..737     +  promoter       T7 promoter: promoter for bacteriophage T7 RNA polymerase
    751..1051    +  enhancer       CMV enhancer: human cytomegalovirus immediate early enhancer
   1052..1251    +  promoter       CMV promoter: human cytomegalovirus (CMV) immediate early promoter
   1269..1449    +  LTR            5' LTR (truncated): truncated 5' long terminal repeat (LTR) from HIV-1
   1496..1621    +  misc_feature   HIV-1 Ψ: packaging signal of human immunodeficiency virus type 1
   1605..1943    +  CDS            HIV-1 gag (fragment): gag protein from human immunodeficiency virus 1; gag
   2120..2353    +  misc_feature   RRE: The Rev response element (RRE) of HIV-1 allows for Rev-dependent mRNA export from the nucleus to the cytoplasm.
   2730..2830    +  CDS            Rev (fragment): human immunodeficiency virus 1 (HIV-1) Rev protein; rev; enhances nuclear export of unspliced and incompletely spliced viral mRNAs
   2880..2997    +  misc_feature   cPPT/CTS: central polypurine tract and central termination sequence of HIV-1
   3072..3312    +  promoter       U6 promoter: RNA polymerase III promoter for human U6 snRNA
   3336..4841    +  CDS            Cas9m4 (fragment): catalytically dead mutant of the Cas9 endonuclease from the Streptococcus pyogenes Type II CRISPR/Cas system RNA-guided DNA-binding protein that lacks endonuclease activity due to the mutations D10A, D839A, H840A, and N863A (Mali et al., 2013)
   4895..4962    +  misc_RNA       tracrRNA (fragment): trans-activating CRISPR RNA for the Streptococcus pyogenes CRISPR/Cas9 system
   5007..5506    +  promoter       PGK promoter: mouse phosphoglycerate kinase 1 promoter
   5546..6142    +  CDS            PuroR (fragment): puromycin N-acetyltransferase; pac from Streptomyces; confers resistance to puromycin
   6215..6913    +  CDS            TagBFP: TagBFP is a basic (constitutively fluorescent) blue fluorescent protein published in 2008, derived from Entacmaea quadricolor. It is reported to be a very rapidly-maturing monomer with very low acid sensitivity.
   6925..7511    +  misc_feature   WPRE: woodchuck hepatitis virus posttranscriptional regulatory element
   7505..7651    +  CDS            nef (fragment): NEF_HV1LA - Experimental evidence at protein level: Swiss-Prot protein existence level 1. Extracellular Nef protein targets CD4(+) T-lymphocytes for apoptosis by interacting with CXCR4 surface receptors. From Human immunodeficiency virus type 1 group M subtype B (isolate Lai) (HIV-1).
   7659..7837    +  LTR            5' LTR (truncated): truncated 5' long terminal repeat (LTR) from HIV-1
   7863..7974    +  polyA_signal   bGH poly(A) signal: bovine growth hormone polyadenylation signal
   8113..8131    -  promoter       T3 promoter: promoter for bacteriophage T3 RNA polymerase
   8176..8192    -  protein_bind   lac operator: The lac repressor binds to the lac operator to inhibit transcription in E. coli. This inhibition can be relieved by adding lactose or isopropyl-β-D-thiogalactopyranoside (IPTG). lac repressor encoded by lacI
   8200..8230    -  promoter       lac promoter: promoter for the E. coli lac operon
   8245..8266    -  protein_bind   CAP binding site: CAP binding activates transcription in the presence of cAMP. E. coli catabolite activator protein
   8279..8371    -  CDS            lacI (fragment): lac repressor; lacI; The lac repressor binds to the lac operator to inhibit transcription in E. coli. This inhibition can be relieved by adding lactose or isopropyl-β-D-thiogalactopyranoside (IPTG).
   8554..9142    -  rep_origin     ori: high-copy-number ColE1/pMB1/pBR322/pUC origin of replication
   9313..10173   -  CDS            AmpR: β-lactamase; bla; confers resistance to ampicillin, carbenicillin, and related antibiotics
  10174..70      -  promoter       AmpR promoter (across the origin): bla
>Addgene plasmid #137994 | pLKV2-hU6-BbsI-PGK-Puro-TagBFP-WPRE | addgene full sequence | sequence record 351480 | Addgene NGS Result
AGGGTTATTGTCTCATGAGCGGATACATATTTGAATGTATTTAGAAAAATAAACAAATAGGGGTTCCGCG
CACATTTCCCCGAAAAGTGCCACCTAAATTGTAAGCGTTAATATTTTGTTAAAATTCGCGTTAAATTTTT
GTTAAATCAGCTCATTTTTTAACCAATAGGCCGAAATCGGCAAAATCCCTTATAAATCAAAAGAATAGAC
CGAGATAGGGT
[37 nt withheld, positions 222-258]
AAAGAACGTGGACTCCAACGTCAAAGG
[49 nt withheld, positions 286-334]
T
[91 nt withheld, positions 336-426]
G
[124 nt withheld, positions 428-551]
CCCATTCGCCATTCAGGCTGCGCAACTGTTGGGAAGGGCGATCGGTGCGGGCCTCTTCGCTATTACGCCA
GCTGGCGAAAGGGGGATGTGCTGCAAGGCGATTAAGTTGGGTAACGCCAGGGTTTTCCCAGTCACGACGT
TGTAAAACGACGGCCAGTGAGCGCGCGTAATACGACTCACTATAGGGCGAATTGACTAGTACATAACTTA
CGGTAAATGGCCCGCCTGGCTGACCGCCCAACGACCCCCGCCCATTGACGTCAATAATGACGTATGTTCC
CATAGTAACGCCAATAGGGACTTTCCATTGACGTCAATGGGTGGAGTATTTACGGTAAACTGCCCACTTG
GCAGTACATCAAGTGTATCATATGCCAAGTACGCCCCCTATTGACGTCAATGACGGTAAATGGCCCGCCT
GGCATTATGCCCAGTACATGACCTTATGGGACTTTCCTACTTGGCAGTACATCTACGTATTAGTCATCGC
TATTACCATGGTGATGCGGTTTTGGCAGTACATCAATGGGCGTGGATAGCGGTTTGACTCACGGGGATTT
CCAAGTCTCCACCCCATTGACGTCAATGGGAGTTTGTTTTGGCACCAAAATCAACGGGACTTTCCAAAAT
GTCGTAACAACTCCGCCCCATTGACGCAAATGGGCGGTAGGCGTGTACGGTGGGAGGTCTATATAAGCAG
CGCGTTTTGCCTGTACTGGGTCTCTCTGGTTAGACCAGATCTGAGCCTGGGAGCTCTCTGGCTAACTAGG
GAACCCACTGCTTAAGCCTCAATAAAGCTTGCCTTGAGTGCTTCAAGTAGTGTGTGCCCGTCTGTTGTGT
GACTCTGGTAACTAGAGATCCCTCAGACCCTTTTAGTCAGTGTGGAAAATCTCTAGCAGTGGCGCCCGAA
CAGGGACTTGAAAGCGAAAGGGAAACCAGAGGAGCTCTCTCGACGCAGGACTCGGCTTGCTGAAGCGCGC
ACGGCAAGAGGCGAGGGGCGGCGACTGGTGAGTACGCCAAAAATTTTGACTAGCGGAGGCTAGAAGGAGA
GAGATGGGTGCGAGAGCGTCAGTATTAAGCGGGGGAGAATTAGATCGCGATGGGAAAAAATTCGGTTAAG
GCCAGGGGGAAAGAAAAAATATAAATTAAAACATATAGTATGGGCAAGCAGGGAGCTAGAACGATTCGCA
GTTAATCCTGGCCTGTTAGAAACATCAGAAGGCTGTAGACAAATACTGGGACAGCTACAACCATCCCTTC
AGACAGGATCAGAAGAACTTAGATCATTATATAATACAGTAGCAACCCTCTATTGTGTGCATCAAAGGAT
AGAGATAAAAGACACCAAGGAAGCTTTAGACAAGATAGAGGAAGAGCAAAACAAAAGTAAGACCACCGCA
CAGCAAGCGGCCGGCCGCGCTGATCTTCAGACCTGGAGGAGGAGATATGAGGGACAATTGGAGAAGTGAA
TTATATAAATATAAAGTAGTAAAAATTGAACCATTAGGAGTAGCACCCACCAAGGCAAAGAGAAGAGTGG
TGCAGAGAGAAAAAAGAGCAGTGGGAATAGGAGCTTTGTTCCTTGGGTTCTTGGGAGCAGCAGGAAGCAC
TATGGGCGCAGCGTCAATGACGCTGACGGTACAGGCCAGACAATTATTGTCTGGTATAGTGCAGCAGCAG
AACAATTTGCTGAGGGCTATTGAGGCGCAACAGCATCTGTTGCAACTCACAGTCTGGGGCATCAAGCAGC
TCCAGGCAAGAATCCTGGCTGTGGAAAGATACCTAAAGGATCAACAGCTCCTGGGGATTTGGGGTTGCTC
TGGAAAACTCATTTGCACCACTGCTGTGCCTTGGAATGCTAGTTGGAGTAATAAATCTCTGGAACAGATT
TGGAATCACACGACCTGGATGGAGTGGGACAGAGAAATTAACAATTACACAAGCTTAATACACTCCTTAA
TTGAAGAATCGCAAAACCAGCAAGAAAAGAATGAACAAGAATTATTGGAATTAGATAAATGGGCAAGTTT
GTGGAATTGGTTTAACATAACAAATTGGCTGTGGTATATAAAATTATTCATAATGATAGTAGGAGGCTTG
GTAGGTTTAAGAATAGTTTTTGCTGTACTTTCTATAGTGAATAGAGTTAGGCAGGGATATTCACCATTAT
CGTTTCAGACCCACCTCCCAACCCCGAGGGGACCCGACAGGCCCGAAGGAATAGAAGAAGAAGGTGGAGA
GAGAGACAGAGACAGATCCATTCGATTAGTGAACGGATCGGCACTGCGTGCGCCAATTCTGCAGACAAAT
GGCAGTATTCATCCACAATTTTAAAAGAAAAGGGGGGATTGGGGGGTACAGTGCAGGGGAAAGAATAGTA
GACATAATAGCAACAGACATACAAACTAAAGAATTACAAAAACAAATTACAAAAATTCAAAATTTTCGGG
TTTATTACAGGGACAGCAGAGATCCAGTTTGGTTAGTACCGGGCCCTACGCGTCCAAGGTCGGGCAGGAA
GAGGGCCTATTTCCCATGATTCCTTCATATTTGCATATACGATACAAGGCTGTTAGAGAGATAATTAGAA
TTAATTTGACTGTAAACACAAAGATATTAGTACAAAATACGTGACGTAGAAAGTAATAATTTCTTGGGTA
GTTTGCAGTTTTAAAATTATGTTTTAAAATGGACTATCATATGCTTACCGTAACTTGAAAGTATTTCGAT
TTCTTGGCTTTATATATCTTGTGGAAAGGACGAAACACCGGGTCTTCGGAATTCAGCTCACCAAGGTCAA
ATACGTCACAGAAGGGATGAGAAAGCCAGCATTCCTGTCTGGAGAGCAGAAGAAAGCTATCGTGGACCTC
CTCTTCAAGACGAACCGGAAAGTTACCGTGAAACAGCTCAAAGAAGACTATTTCAAAAAGATTGAATGTT
TCGACTCTGTTGAAATCAGCGGAGTGGAGGATCGCTTCAACGCATCCCTGGGAACGTATCACGATCTCCT
GAAAATCATTAAAGACAAGGACTTCCTGGACAATGAGGAGAACGAGGACATTCTTGAGGACATTGTCCTC
ACCCTTACGTTGTTTGAAGATAGGGAGATGATTGAAGAACGCTTGAAAACTTACGCTCATCTCTTCGACG
ACAAAGTCATGAAACAGCTCAAGAGGCGCCGATATACAGGATGGGGGCGGCTGTCAAGAAAACTGATCAA
TGGGATCCGAGACAAGCAGAGTGGAAAGACAATCCTGGATTTTCTTAAGTCCGATGGATTTGCCAACCGG
AACTTCATGCAGTTGATCCATGATGACTCTCTCACCTTTAAGGAGGACATCCAGAAAGCACAAGTTTCTG
GCCAGGGGGACAGTCTTCACGAGCACATCGCTAATCTTGCAGGTAGCCCAGCTATCAAAAAGGGAATACT
GCAGACCGTTAAGGTCGTGGATGAACTCGTCAAAGTAATGGGAAGGCATAAGCCCGAGAATATCGTTATC
GAGATGGCCCGAGAGAACCAAACTACCCAGAAGGGACAGAAGAACAGTAGGGAAAGGATGAAGAGGATTG
AAGAGGGTATAAAAGAACTGGGGTCCCAAATCCTTAAGGAACACCCAGTTGAAAACACCCAGCTTCAGAA
TGAGAAGCTCTACCTGTACTACCTGCAGAACGGCAGGGACATGTACGTGGATCAGGAACTGGACATCAAT
CGGCTCTCCGACTACGACGTGGCTGCTATCGTGCCCCAGTCTTTTCTCAAAGATGATTCTATTGATAATA
AAGTGTTGACAAGATCCGATAAAGCTAGAGGGAAGAGTGATAACGTCCCCTCAGAAGAAGTTGTCAAGAA
AATGAAAAATTATTGGCGGCAGCTGCTGAACGCCAAACTGATCACACAACGGAAGTTCGATAATCTGACT
AAGGCTGAACGAGGTGGCCTGTCTGAGTTGGATAAAGCCGGCTTCATCAAAAGGCAGCTTGTTGAGACAC
GCCAGATCACCAAGCACGTGGCCCAAATTCTCGATTCACGCATGAACACCAAGTACGATGAAAATGACAA
ACTGATTCGAGAGGTGAAAGTTATTACTCTGAAGTCTAAGCTGGTCTCAGATTTCAGAAAGGACTTTCAG
TTTTATAAGGTGAGAGAGATCAACAATTACCACCATGCGCATGATGCCTACCTGAATGCAGTGGTAGGCA
CTGCACTTATCAAAAAATATCCCAAGCTTGAATCTGAATTTGTTTACGGAGACTATAAAGTGTACGATGT
TAGGAAAATGATCGCAAAGTGAATTCAGTGGCAAGAGCATCATAGAAGAAGACACGTTTAAGAGCTAAGC
TGGAAACAGCATAGCAAGTTTAAATAAGGCTAGTCCGTTATCAACTTGAAAAAGTGGCACCGAGTCGGTG
CGCTTTAAGGCCGGTCCTAGCAATTTTTTTGGATCCAATTCTACCGGGTAGGGGAGGCGCTTTTCCCAAG
GCAGTCTGGAGCATGCGCTTTAGCAGCCCCGCTGGGCACTTGGCGCTACACAAGTGGCCTCTGGCCTCGC
ACACATTCCACATCCACCGGTAGGCGCCAACCGGCTCCGTTCTTTGGTGGCCCCTTCGCGCCACCTTCTA
CTCCTCCCCTAGTCAGGAAGTTCCCCCCCGCCCCGCAGCTCGCGTCGTGCAGGACGTGACAAATGGAAGT
AGCACGTCTCACTAGTCTCGTGCAGATGGACAGCACCGCTGAGCAATGGAAGCGGGTAGGCCTTTGGGGC
AGCGGCCAATAGCAGCTTTGCTCCTTCGCTTTCTGGGCTCAGAGGCTGGGAAGGGGTGGGTCCGGGGGCG
GGCTCAGGGGCGGGCTCAGGGGCGGGGCGGGCGCCCGAAGGTCCTCCGGAGGCCCGGCATTCTGCACGCT
TCAAAAGCGCACGTCTGCCGCGCTGTTCTCCTCTTCCTCATCTCCGGGCCTTTCGACCTGCATCCATCTA
GATCTCGAGCAGCTGAAGCTTACCATGACCGAGTACAAGCCCACGGTGCGCCTCGCCACCCGCGACGACG
TCCCCAGGGCCGTACGCACCCTCGCCGCCGCGTTCGCCGACTACCCCGCCACGCGCCACACCGTCGATCC
GGACCGCCACATCGAGCGGGTCACCGAGCTGCAAGAACTCTTCCTCACGCGCGTCGGGCTCGACATCGGC
AAGGTGTGGGTCGCGGACGACGGCGCCGCGGTGGCGGTCTGGACCACGCCGGAGAGCGTCGAAGCGGGGG
CGGTGTTCGCCGAGATCGGCCCGCGCATGGCCGAGTTGAGCGGTTCCCGGCTGGCCGCGCAGCAACAGAT
GGAAGGCCTCCTGGCGCCGCACCGGCCCAAGGAGCCCGCGTGGTTCCTGGCCACCGTCGGCGTCTCGCCC
GACCACCAGGGCAAGGGTCTGGGCAGCGCCGTCGTGCTCCCCGGAGTGGAGGCGGCCGAGCGCGCCGGGG
TGCCCGCCTTCCTGGAGACCTCCGCGCCCCGCAACCTCCCCTTCTACGAGCGGCTCGGCTTCACCGTCAC
CGCCGACGTCGAGGTGCCCGAAGGACCGCGCACCTGGTGCATGACCCGCAAGCCCGGTGCCGGCGGCGGG
TCCGGAGGAGAGGGCAGAGGAAGTCTCCTAACATGCGGTGACGTGGAGGAGAATCCTGGCCCAATGAGCG
AGCTGATTAAGGAGAACATGCACATGAAGCTGTACATGGAGGGCACCGTGGACAACCATCACTTCAAGTG
CACATCCGAGGGCGAAGGCAAGCCCTACGAGGGCACCCAGACCATGAGAATCAAGGTGGTCGAGGGCGGC
CCTCTCCCCTTCGCCTTCGACATCCTGGCTACTAGCTTCCTCTACGGCAGCAAGACCTTCATCAACCACA
CCCAGGGCATCCCCGACTTCTTCAAGCAGTCCTTCCCTGAGGGCTTCACATGGGAGAGAGTCACCACATA
CGAGGACGGGGGCGTGCTGACCGCTACCCAGGACACCAGCCTCCAGGACGGCTGCCTCATCTACAACGTC
AAGATCAGAGGGGTGAACTTCACATCCAACGGCCCTGTGATGCAGAAGAAAACACTCGGCTGGGAGGCCT
TCACCGAGACGCTGTACCCCGCTGACGGCGGCCTGGAAGGCAGAAACGACATGGCCCTGAAGCTCGTGGG
CGGGAGCCATCTGATCGCAAACATCAAGACCACATATAGATCCAAGAAACCCGCTAAGAACCTCAAGATG
CCTGGCGTCTACTATGTGGACTACAGACTGGAAAGAATCAAGGAGGCCAACAACGAGACCTACGTCGAGC
AGCACGAGGTGGCAGTGGCCAGATACTGCGACCTCCCTAGCAAACTGGGGCACAAGCTTAATTGAGCGGC
CGCTCAACCTCTGGATTACAAAATTTGTGAAAGATTGACTGGTATTCTTAACTATGTTGCTCCTTTTACG
CTATGTGGATACGCTGCTTTAATGCCTTTGTATCATGCTATTGCTTCCCGTATGGCTTTCATTTTCTCCT
CCTTGTATAAATCCTGGTTGCTGTCTCTTTATGAGGAGTTGTGGCCCGTTGTCAGGCAACGTGGCGTGGT
GTGCACTGTGTTTGCTGACGCAACCCCCACTGGTTGGGGCATTGCCACCACCTGTCAGCTCCTTTCCGGG
ACTTTCGCTTTCCCCCTCCCTATTGCCACGGCGGAACTCATCGCCGCCTGCCTTGCCCGCTGCTGGACAG
GGGCTCGGCTGTTGGGCACTGACAATTCCGTGGTGTTGTCGGGGAAATCATCGTCCTTTCCTTGGCTGCT
CGCCTGTGTTGCCACCTGGATTCTGCGCGGGACGTCCTTCTGCTACGTCCCTTCGGCCCTCAATCCAGCG
GACCTTCCTTCCCGCGGCCTGCTGCCGGCTCTGCGGCCTCTTCCGCGTCTACGCCTTCGCCCTCAGACGA
GTCGGATCTCCCTTTGGGCCGCCTCCCCGCAGGTACCTTTAAGACCAATGACTTACAAGGCAGCTGTAGA
TCTTAGCCACTTTTTAAAAGAAAAGGGGGGACTGGAAGGGCTAATTCACTCCCAAAGAAGTCAAGATCTG
CTTTTTGCCTGTACTGGGTCTCTCTGGTTAGACCAGAGTCTCTCTGGTTAGACCAGATCTGAGCCTGGGA
GCTCTCTGGCTAACTAGGGAACCCACTGCTTAAGCCTCAATAAAGCTTGCCTTGAGTGCTTCAAGTAGTG
TGTGCCCGTCTGTTGTGTGACTCTGGTAACTAGAGATCCCTCAGACCCTTTTAGTCAGTGTGGAAAATCT
CTAGCAGTTTAAACCCGCTGATCAGCCTCGACTGTGCCTTCTAGTTGCCAGCCATCTGTTGTTTGCCCCT
CCCCCGTGCCTTCCTTGACCCTGGAAGGTGCCACTCCCACTGTCCTTTCCTAATAAAATGAGGAAATTGC
ATCGCATTGTCTGAGTAGGTGTCATTCTATTCTGGGGGGTGGGGTGGGGCAGGACAGCAAGGGGGAGGAT
TGGGAAGTCAATAGCAGGCATGCTGGGGATGCGGTGGGCTCTATGGGCGGCCGTTAATTAAGCTTTTGTT
CCCTTTAGTGAGGGTTAATTGCGCGCTTGGCGTAATCATGGTCATAGCTGTTTCCTGTGTGAAATTGTTA
TCCGCTCACAATTCCACACAACATACGAGCCGGGAGCATAAAGTGTAAAGCCTGGGGTGCCTAATGAGTG
AGCTAACTCACATTAATTGCGTTGCGCTCACTGCCCGCTTTCCAGTCGGGAAACCTGTCGTGCCAGCTGC
ATTAATGAATCGGCCAACGCGCGGGGAGAGGCGGTTTGCGTATTGGGCGCTCTTCCGCTTCCTCGCTCAC
TGACTCGCTGCGCTCGGTCGTTCGGCTGCGGCGAGCGGTATCAGCTCACTCAAAGGCGGTAATACGGTTA
TCCACAGAATCAGGGGATAACGCAGGAAAGAACATGTGAGCAAAAGGCCAGCAAAAGGCCAGGAACCGTA
AAAAGGCCGCGTTGCTGGCGTTTTTCCATAGGCTCCGCCCCCCTGACGAGCATCACAAAAATCGACGCTC
AAGTCAGAGGTGGCGAAACCCGACAGGACTATAAAGATACCAGGCGTTTCCCCCTGGAAGCTCCCTCGTG
CGCTCTCCTGTTCCGACCCTGCCGCTTACCGGATACCTGTCCGCCTTTCTCCCTTCGGGAAGCGTGGCGC
TTTCTCATAGCTCACGCTGTAGGTATCTCAGTTCGGTGTAGGTCGTTCGCTCCAAGCTGGGCTGTGTGCA
CGAACCCCCCGTTCAGCCCGACCGCTGCGCCTTATCCGGTAACTATCGTCTTGAGTCCAACCCGGTAAGA
CACGACTTATCGCCACTGGCAGCAGCCACTGGTAACAGGATTAGCAGAGCGAGGTATGTAGGCGGTGCTA
CAGAGTTCTTGAAGTGGTGGCCTAACTACGGCTACACTAGAAGAACAGTATTTGGTATCTGCGCTCTGCT
GAAGCCAGTTACCTTCGGAAAAAGAGTTGGTAGCTCTTGATCCGGCAAACAAACCACCGCTGGTAGCGGT
GGTTTTTTTGTTTGCAAGCAGCAGATTACGCGCAGAAAAAAAGGATCTCAAGAAGATCCTTTGATCTTTT
CTACGGGGTCTGACGCTCAGTGGAACGAAAACTCACGTTAAGGGATTTTGGTCATGAGATTATCAAAAAG
GATCTTCACCTAGATCCTTTTAAATTAAAAATGAAGTTTTAAATCAATCTAAAGTATATATGAGTAAACT
TGGTCTGACAGTTACCAATGCTTAATCAGTGAGGCACCTATCTCAGCGATCTGTCTATTTCGTTCATCCA
TAGTTGCCTGACTCCCCGTCGTGTAGATAACTACGATACGGGAGGGCTTACCATCTGGCCCCAGTGCTGC
AATGATACCGCGAGACCCACGCTCACCGGCTCCAGATTTATCAGCAATAAACCAGCCAGCCGGAAGGGCC
GAGCGCAGAAGTGGTCCTGCAACTTTATCCGCCTCCATCCAGTCTATTAATTGTTGCCGGGAAGCTAGAG
TAAGTAGTTCGCCAGTTAATAGTTTGCGCAACGTTGTTGCCATTGCTACAGGCATCGTGGTGTCACGCTC
GTCGTTTGGTATGGCTTCATTCAGCTCCGGTTCCCAACGATCAAGGCGAGTTACATGATCCCCCATGTTG
TGCAAAAAAGCGGTTAGCTCCTTCGGTCCTCCGATCGTTGTCAGAAGTAAGTTGGCCGCAGTGTTATCAC
TCATGGTTATGGCAGCACTGCATAATTCTCTTACTGTCATGCCATCCGTAAGATGCTTTTCTGTGACTGG
TGAGTACTCAACCAAGTCATTCTGAGAATAGTGTATGCGGCGACCGAGTTGCTCTTGCCCGGCGTCAATA
CGGGATAATACCGCGCCACATAGCAGAACTTTAAAAGTGCTCATCATTGGAAAACGTTCTTCGGGGCGAA
AACTCTCAAGGATCTTACCGCTGTTGAGATCCAGTTCGATGTAACCCACTCGTGCACCCAACTGATCTTC
AGCATCTTTTACTTTCACCAGCGTTTCTGGGTGAGCAAAAACAGGAAGGCAAAATGCCGCAAAAAAGGGA
ATAAGGGCGACACGGAAATGTTGAATACTCATACTCTTCCTTTTTCAATATTATTGAAGCATTTATC
